>Addgene plasmid #110375 | pcDNA5/FRT/TO/Flag-tGFP | addgene full sequence | sequence record 213401 | Addgene NGS Result
GACATTGATTATTGACTAGTTATTAATAGTAATCAATTACGGGGTCATTAGTTCATAGCCCATATATGGA
GTTCCGCGTTACATAACTTACGGTAAATGGCCCGCCTGGCTGACCGCCCAACGACCCCCGCCCATTGACG
TCAATAATGACGTATGTTCCCATAGTAACGCCAATAGGGACTTTCCATTGACGTCAATGGGTGGAGTATT
TACGGTAAACTGCCCACTTGGCAGTACATCAAGTGTATCATATGCCAAGTACGCCCCCTATTGACGTCAA
TGACGGTAAATGGCCCGCCTGGCATTATGCCCAGTACATGACCTTATGGGACTTTCCTACTTGGCAGTAC
ATCTACGTATTAGTCATCGCTATTACCATGGTGATGCGGTTTTGGCAGTACATCAATGGGCGTGGATAGC
GGTTTGACTCACGGGGATTTCCAAGTCTCCACCCCATTGACGTCAATGGGAGTTTGTTTTGGCACCAAAA
TCAACGGGACTTTCCAAAATGTCGTAACAACTCCGCCCCATTGACGCAAATGGGCGGTAGGCGTGTACGG
TGGGAGGTCTATATAAGCAGAGCTCTCCCTATCAGTGATAGAGATCTCCCTATCAGTGATAGAGATCGTC
GACGAGCTCGTTTAGTGAACCGTCAGATCGCCTGGAGACGCCATCCACGCTGTTTTGACCTCCATAGAAG
ACACCGGGACCGATCCAGCCTCCGGACTCTAGCGTTTAAACTTAAGCTGCCACCATGGACTACAAGGACG
ACGATGACAAGAAGCTTATGGAGAGCGACGAGAGCGGCCTGCCCGCCATGGAGATCGAGTGCCGCATCAC
CGGCACCCTGAACGGCGTGGAGTTCGAGCTGGTGGGCGGCGGAGAGGGCACCCCCGAGCAGGGCCGCATG
ACCAACAAGATGAAGAGCACCAAAGGCGCCCTGACCTTCAGCCCCTACCTGCTGAGCCACGTGATGGGCT
ACGGCTTCTACCACTTCGGCACCTACCCCAGCGGCTACGAGAACCCCTTCCTGCACGCCATCAACAACGG
CGGCTACACCAACACCCGCATCGAGAAGTACGAGGACGGCGGCGTGCTGCACGTGAGCTTCAGCTACCGC
TACGAGGCCGGCCGCGTGATCGGCGACTTCAAGGTGATGGGCACCGGCTTCCCCGAGGACAGCGTGATCT
TCACCGACAAGATCATCCGCAGCAACGCCACCGTGGAGCACCTGCACCCCATGGGCGATAACGATCTGGA
TGGCAGCTTCACCCGCACCTTCAGCCTGCGCGACGGCGGCTACTACAGCTCCGTGGTGGACAGCCACATG
CACTTCAAGAGCGCCATCCACCCCAGCATCCTGCAGAACGGGGGCCCCATGTTCGCCTTCCGCCGCGTGG
AGGAGGATCACAGCAACACCGAGCTGGGCATCGTGGAGTACCAGCACGCCTTCAAGACCCCGGATGCAGA
TGCCGGTGAAGAAAGAGTTGGTACCGAGCTCGGATCCGAATTCCTGCAGTCTAGAGCGGCCGCTCGAGTC
TAGAGGGCCCGTTTAAACCCGCTGATCAGCCTCGACTGTGCCTTCTAGTTGCCAGCCATCTGTTGTTTGC
CCCTCCCCCGTGCCTTCCTTGACCCTGGAAGGTGCCACTCCCACTGTCCTTTCCTAATAAAATGAGGAAA
TTGCATCGCATTGTCTGAGTAGGTGTCATTCTATTCTGGGGGGTGGGGTGGGGCAGGACAGCAAGGGGGA
GGATTGGGAAGACAATAGCAGGCATGCTGGGGATGCGGTGGGCTCTATGGCTTCTGAGGCGGAAAGAACC
AGCTGGGGCTCTAGGGGGTATCCCC
[124 nt withheld, positions 1846-1969]
C
[91 nt withheld, positions 1971-2061]
AGGGTGATGGTTCACGTACCTAGAAGTTCCTATTCCGAAGTTCCTATTCTCTAGAAAGTATAGGAACTTC
CTTGGCCAAAAAGCCTGAACTCACCGCGACGTCTGTCGAGAAGTTTCTGATCGAAAAGTTCGACAGCGTC
TCCGACCTGATGCAGCTCTCGGAGGGCGAAGAATCTCGTGCTTTCAGCTTCGATGTAGGAGGGCGTGGAT
ATGTCCTGCGGGTAAATAGCTGCGCCGATGGTTTCTACAAAGATCGTTATGTTTATCGGCACTTTGCATC
GGCCGCGCTCCCGATTCCGGAAGTGCTTGACATTGGGGAATTCAGCGAGAGCCTGACCTATTGCATCTCC
CGCCGTGCACAGGGTGTCACGTTGCAAGACCTGCCTGAAACCGAACTGCCCGCTGTTCTGCAGCCGGTCG
CGGAGGCCATGGATGCGATCGCTGCGGCCGATCTTAGCCAGACGAGCGGGTTCGGCCCATTCGGACCGCA
AGGAATCGGTCAATACACTACATGGCGTGATTTCATATGCGCGATTGCTGATCCCCATGTGTATCACTGG
CAAACTGTGATGGACGACACCGTCAGTGCGTCCGTCGCGCAGGCTCTCGATGAGCTGATGCTTTGGGCCG
AGGACTGCCCCGAAGTCCGGCACCTCGTGCACGCGGATTTCGGCTCCAACAATGTCCTGACGGACAATGG
CCGCATAACAGCGGTCATTGACTGGAGCGAGGCGATGTTCGGGGATTCCCAATACGAGGTCGCCAACATC
TTCTTCTGGAGGCCGTGGTTGGCTTGTATGGAGCAGCAGACGCGCTACTTCGAGCGGAGGCATCCGGAGC
TTGCAGGATCGCCGCGGCTCCGGGCGTATATGCTCCGCATTGGTCTTGACCAACTCTATCAGAGCTTGGT
TGACGGCAATTTCGATGATGCAGCTTGGGCGCAGGGTCGATGCGACGCAATCGTCCGATCCGGAGCCGGG
ACTGTCGGGCGTACACAAATCGCCCGCAGAAGCGCGGCCGTCTGGACCGATGGCTGTGTAGAAGTACTCG
CCGATAGTGGAAACCGACGCCCCAGCACTCGTCCGAGGGCAAAGGAATAGCACGTACTACGAGATTTCGA
TTCCACCGCCGCCTTCTATGAAAGGTTGGGCTTCGGAATCGTTTTCCGGGACGCCGGCTGGATGATCCTC
CAGCGCGGGGATCTCATGCTGGAGTTCTTCGCCCACCCCAACTTGTTTATTGCAGCTTATAATGGTTACA
AATAAAGCAATAGCATCACAAATTTCACAAATAAAGCATTTTTTTCACTGCATTCTAGTTGTGGTTTGTC
CAAACTCATCAATGTATCTTATCATGTCTGTATACCGTCGACCTCTAGCTAGAGCTTGGCGTAATCATGG
TCATAGCTGTTTCCTGTGTGAAATTGTTATCCGCTCACAATTCCACACAACATACGAGCCGGAAGCATAA
AGTGTAAAGCCTGGGGTGCCTAATGAGTGAGCTAACTCACATTAATTGCGTTGCGCTCACTGCCCGCTTT
CCAGTCGGGAAACCTGTCGTGCCAGCTGCATTAATGAATCGGCCAACGCGCGGGGAGAGGCGGTTTGCGT
ATTGGGCGCTCTTCCGCTTCCTCGCTCACTGACTCGCTGCGCTCGGTCGTTCGGCTGCGGCGAGCGGTAT
CAGCTCACTCAAAGGCGGTAATACGGTTATCCACAGAATCAGGGGATAACGCAGGAAAGAACATGTGAGC
AAAAGGCCAGCAAAAGGCCAGGAACCGTAAAAAGGCCGCGTTGCTGGCGTTTTTCCATAGGCTCCGCCCC
CCTGACGAGCATCACAAAAATCGACGCTCAAGTCAGAGGTGGCGAAACCCGACAGGACTATAAAGATACC
AGGCGTTTCCCCCTGGAAGCTCCCTCGTGCGCTCTCCTGTTCCGACCCTGCCGCTTACCGGATACCTGTC
CGCCTTTCTCCCTTCGGGAAGCGTGGCGCTTTCTCATAGCTCACGCTGTAGGTATCTCAGTTCGGTGTAG
GTCGTTCGCTCCAAGCTGGGCTGTGTGCACGAACCCCCCGTTCAGCCCGACCGCTGCGCCTTATCCGGTA
ACTATCGTCTTGAGTCCAACCCGGTAAGACACGACTTATCGCCACTGGCAGCAGCCACTGGTAACAGGAT
TAGCAGAGCGAGGTATGTAGGCGGTGCTACAGAGTTCTTGAAGTGGTGGCCTAACTACGGCTACACTAGA
AGAACAGTATTTGGTATCTGCGCTCTGCTGAAGCCAGTTACCTTCGGAAAAAGAGTTGGTAGCTCTTGAT
CCGGCAAACAAACCACCGCTGGTAGCGGTGGTTTTTTTGTTTGCAAGCAGCAGATTACGCGCAGAAAAAA
AGGATCTCAAGAAGATCCTTTGATCTTTTCTACGGGGTCTGACGCTCAGTGGAACGAAAACTCACGTTAA
GGGATTTTGGTCATGAGATTATCAAAAAGGATCTTCACCTAGATCCTTTTAAATTAAAAATGAAGTTTTA
AATCAATCTAAAGTATATATGAGTAAACTTGGTCTGACAGTTACCAATGCTTAATCAGTGAGGCACCTAT
CTCAGCGATCTGTCTATTTCGTTCATCCATAGTTGCCTGACTCCCCGTCGTGTAGATAACTACGATACGG
GAGGGCTTACCATCTGGCCCCAGTGCTGCAATGATACCGCGAGACCCACGCTCACCGGCTCCAGATTTAT
CAGCAATAAACCAGCCAGCCGGAAGGGCCGAGCGCAGAAGTGGTCCTGCAACTTTATCCGCCTCCATCCA
GTCTATTAATTGTTGCCGGGAAGCTAGAGTAAGTAGTTCGCCAGTTAATAGTTTGCGCAACGTTGTTGCC
ATTGCTACAGGCATCGTGGTGTCACGCTCGTCGTTTGGTATGGCTTCATTCAGCTCCGGTTCCCAACGAT
CAAGGCGAGTTACATGATCCCCCATGTTGTGCAAAAAAGCGGTTAGCTCCTTCGGTCCTCCGATCGTTGT
CAGAAGTAAGTTGGCCGCAGTGTTATCACTCATGGTTATGGCAGCACTGCATAATTCTCTTACTGTCATG
CCATCCGTAAGATGCTTTTCTGTGACTGGTGAGTACTCAACCAAGTCATTCTGAGAATAGTGTATGCGGC
GACCGAGTTGCTCTTGCCCGGCGTCAATACGGGATAATACCGCGCCACATAGCAGAACTTTAAAAGTGCT
CATCATTGGAAAACGTTCTTCGGGGCGAAAACTCTCAAGGATCTTACCGCTGTTGAGATCCAGTTCGATG
TAACCCACTCGTGCACCCAACTGATCTTCAGCATCTTTTACTTTCACCAGCGTTTCTGGGTGAGCAAAAA
CAGGAAGGCAAAATGCCGCAAAAAAGGGAATAAGGGCGACACGGAAATGTTGAATACTCATACTCTTCCT
TTTTCAATATTATTGAAGCATTTATCAGGGTTATTGTCTCATGAGCGGATACATATTTGAATGTATTTAG
AAAAATAAACAAATAGGGGTTCCGCGCACATTTCCCCGAAAAGTGCCACCTGACGTCGACGGATCGGGAG
ATCTCCCGATCCCCTATGGTGCACTCTCAGTACAATCTGCTCTGATGCCGCATAGTTAAGCCAGTATCTG
CTCCCTGCTTGTGTGTTGGAGGTCGCTGAGTAGTGCGCGAGCAAAATTTAAGCTACAACAAGGCAAGGCT
TGACCGACAATTGCATGAAGAATCTGCTTAGGGTTAGGCGTTTTGCGCTGCTTCGCGATGTACGGGCCAG
ATATACGCGTT
Features (pLannotate 1.2.2; 22 found; start..end, strand, type, name):
      1..380     +  enhancer       CMV enhancer: human cytomegalovirus immediate early enhancer
    381..584     +  promoter       CMV promoter: human cytomegalovirus (CMV) immediate early promoter
    586..605     +  promoter       PLtetO-1 promoter (fragment): modified phage lambda PL promoter with tet operator sites (Lutz and Bujard, 1997)
    607..626     +  promoter       PLtetO-1 promoter (fragment): modified phage lambda PL promoter with tet operator sites (Lutz and Bujard, 1997)
    634..667     +  promoter       TRE3GV promoter (fragment): 3rd-generation Tet-responsive promoter that can be activated by binding of Tet-On® 3G, optimized for retroviral and lentiviral vectors
    761..781     +  CDS            FLAG (fragment): FLAG® epitope tag, followed by an enterokinase cleavage site
    788..1483    +  CDS            TurboGFP: TurboGFP is a basic (constitutively fluorescent) green fluorescent protein published in 2006, derived from Pontellina plumata. It is reported to be a rapidly-maturing dimer with moderate acid sensitivity.
   1576..1800    +  polyA_signal   bGH poly(A) signal: bovine growth hormone polyadenylation signal
   1804..1825    +  promoter       SV40 promoter (fragment): SV40 enhancer and early promoter
   1846..2079    +  rep_origin     f1 ori (fragment) (sequence partly withheld): f1 bacteriophage origin of replication; arrow indicates direction of (+) strand synthesis
   2084..2131    +  protein_bind   FRT: FLP-mediated recombination occurs in the 8-bp core sequence TCTAGAAA (Turan and Bode, 2011). FLP recombinase from the Saccharomyces cerevisiae 2μ plasmid
   2139..3161    +  CDS            HygR: aminoglycoside phosphotransferase from E. coli; aph(4)-Ia; confers resistance to hygromycin
   3171..3296    +  CDS            ble (fragment): BLE_KLEPN - Experimental evidence at protein level: Swiss-Prot protein existence level 1. Binding protein with a strong affinity to the bleomycin family of antibiotics. Binds to CL990; an antimitotic-antibiotic compound. From Klebsiella pneumoniae.
   3291..3412    +  polyA_signal   SV40 poly(A) signal: SV40 polyadenylation signal
   3485..3501    -  protein_bind   lac operator: The lac repressor binds to the lac operator to inhibit transcription in E. coli. This inhibition can be relieved by adding lactose or isopropyl-β-D-thiogalactopyranoside (IPTG). lac repressor encoded by lacI
   3509..3539    -  promoter       lac promoter: promoter for the E. coli lac operon
   3554..3575    -  protein_bind   CAP binding site: CAP binding activates transcription in the presence of cAMP. E. coli catabolite activator protein
   3588..3680    -  CDS            lacI (fragment): lac repressor; lacI; The lac repressor binds to the lac operator to inhibit transcription in E. coli. This inhibition can be relieved by adding lactose or isopropyl-β-D-thiogalactopyranoside (IPTG).
   3863..4451    -  rep_origin     ori: high-copy-number ColE1/pMB1/pBR322/pUC origin of replication
   4622..5482    -  CDS            AmpR: β-lactamase; bla; confers resistance to ampicillin, carbenicillin, and related antibiotics
   5483..5587    -  promoter       AmpR promoter: bla
   5646..5698    -  misc_feature   bom (fragment): basis of mobility region from pBR322
