[The description below was written by a language model from this plasmid's Addgene catalogue record and pLannotate feature annotations shown in this document.]
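Description:
pcDNA5/FRT/TO/Flag-tGFP is a 5.85 kb mammalian expression plasmid built on the Invitrogen pcDNA5/FRT/TO backbone (here a FLAG-containing derivative) for use with the Flp-In T-REx system. It is propagated in E. coli as a high-copy plasmid through a ColE1/pUC-type origin and selected with ampicillin via the β-lactamase gene. Short fragments of f1 ori, lac regulatory sequences and a bom region are also annotated as backbone remnants.

The expression cassette consists of the human CMV immediate-early enhancer and promoter followed directly by two short tet operator-containing segments, which the annotation software labels as PLtetO-1 and TRE3GV fragments. This matches the "TO" arrangement, in which Tet repressor supplied by the host cell line binds the operators and silences CMV-driven transcription until tetracycline or doxycycline is added. Downstream lies an N-terminal FLAG epitope from the backbone, then the 696 bp turboGFP coding sequence, an improved CopGFP from the copepod Pontellina plumata that matures rapidly into a bright green dimer. It was inserted between retained HindIII and KpnI sites and is terminated by the bGH polyadenylation signal.

A single FRT site sits immediately upstream of a hygromycin resistance coding sequence with an SV40 poly(A) signal, and no complete promoter is annotated in front of it. In the Flp-In design, Flp recombinase integrates the plasmid at a genomic FRT site in the host line, and the marker is then expressed from a promoter at the integration site, so hygromycin resistance selects for correct single-copy integration. The construct is suited to generating isogenic stable lines with inducible FLAG-turboGFP, which could serve for example as a fluorescent reporter or a tag-matched control, although the record states no purpose beyond expression.
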