Addgene plasmid #110375: pcDNA5/FRT/TO/Flag-tGFP
Purpose: Mammalian expression of turboGFP with FLAG tag, Flp-In T-Rex system
Depositing lab: Sandra Martha Gomes Dias. Depositing organization: Centro Nacional de Pesquisa em Energia e Materiais (CNPEM).
Backbone
  Vector backbone: pcDNA5/FRT/TO/FLAG
  Backbone manufacturer: Invitrogen
  Backbone size w/o insert (bp): 5150
  Total vector size (bp): 5852
  Vector type: Mammalian Expression
  Selectable markers: Hygromycin
Growth in bacteria
  Bacterial resistance: Ampicillin, 100 μg/mL
  Growth temperature: 37°C
  Growth strain: DH5alpha
  Copy number: High Copy
Gene/Insert
  Gene/Insert name: turboGFP (alt names: Improved CopGFP; evrogen turbo GFP)
  Species: Pontellina plumata
  Insert size (bp): 696
  Promoter: CMV
  Tag / fusion protein: FLAG (N terminal on backbone)
  Cloning method: Restriction Enzyme; 5′ cloning site HindIII (not destroyed); 3′ cloning site KpnI (not destroyed)
  Sequencing primers: 5′ CMV Forward 5'-CGCAAATGGGCGGTAGGCGTG-3'
Terms and licenses: Academic/Nonprofit Terms; Industry Terms: Not Available to Industry
How to cite: pcDNA5/FRT/TO/Flag-tGFP was a gift from Sandra Martha Gomes Dias (Addgene plasmid # 110375 ; http://n2t.net/addgene:110375 ; RRID:Addgene_110375)
